>Addgene plasmid #90264 | pSL14 - Prp8 2142–2398 | addgene full sequence | sequence record 182842 | Addgene NGS Result
TAATACGACTCACTATAGGGAGACCACAACGGTTTCCCTCTAGAAATAATTTTGTTTAACTTTAAGAAGG
AGATATACATATGCATCATCATCATCATCATGAAAACCTGTATTTTCAGTCTATGAGTCAAACGTTTAGT
[735 nt withheld, positions 141-875]
TTACAGTTTAGCGAATTGTGATAGACCCAGCTTTCTTGTACAAAGTGGTTTGATTCGACCCGGGATCCGG
CTGCTAACAAAGCCCGAAAGGAAGCTGAGTTGGCTGCTGCCACCGCTGAGCAATAACTAGCATAACCCCT
TGGGGCCTCTAAACGGGTCTTGAGGGGTTTTTTGCTGAAAGGAGGAACTATATCCGGATATCCACAGGAC
GGGTGTGGTCGCCATGATCGCGTAGTCGATAGTGGCTCCAAGTAGCGAAGCGAGCAGGACTGGGCGGCGG
CCAAAGCGGTCGGACAGTGCTCCGAGAACGGGTGCGCATAGAAATTGCATCAACGCATATAGCGCTAGCA
GCACGCCATAGTGACTGGCGATGCTGTCGGAATGGACGATATCCCGCAAGAGGCCCGGCAGTACCGGCAT
AACCAAGCCTATGCCTACAGCATCCAGGGTGACGGTGCCGAGGATGACGATGAGCGCATTGTTAGATTTC
ATACACGGTGCCTGACTGCGTTAGCAATTTAACTGTGATAAACTACCGCATTAAAGCTTATCGATGATAA
GCTGTCAAACATGAGAATTCTTGAAGACGAAAGGGCCTCGTGATACGCCTATTTTTATAGGTTAATGTCA
TGATAATAATGGTTTCTTAGACGTCAGGTGGCACTTTTCGGGGAAATGTGCGCGGAACCCCTATTTGTTT
ATTTTTCTAAATACATTCAAATATGTATCCGCTCATGAGACAATAACCCTGATAAATGCTTCAATAATAT
TGAAAAAGGAAGAGTATGAGTATTCAACATTTCCGTGTCGCCCTTATTCCCTTTTTTGCGGCATTTTGCC
TTCCTGTTTTTGCTCACCCAGAAACGCTGGTGAAAGTAAAAGATGCTGAAGATCAGTTGGGTGCACGAGT
GGGTTACATCGAACTGGATCTCAACAGCGGTAAGATCCTTGAGAGTTTTCGCCCCGAAGAACGTTTTCCA
ATGATGAGCACTTTTAAAGTTCTGCTATGTGGCGCGGTATTATCCCGTGTTGACGCCGGGCAAGAGCAAC
TCGGTCGCCGCATACACTATTCTCAGAATGACTTGGTTGAGTACTCACCAGTCACAGAAAAGCATCTTAC
GGATGGCATGACAGTAAGAGAATTATGCAGTGCTGCCATAACCATGAGTGATAACACTGCGGCCAACTTA
CTTCTGACAACGATCGGAGGACCGAAGGAGCTAACCGCTTTTTTGCACAACATGGGGGATCATGTAACTC
GCCTTGATCGTTGGGAACCGGAGCTGAATGAAGCCATACCAAACGACGAGCGTGACACCACGATGCCTGC
AGCAATGGCAACAACGTTGCGCAAACTATTAACTGGCGAACTACTTACTCTAGCTTCCCGGCAACAATTA
ATAGACTGGATGGAGGCGGATAAAGTTGCAGGACCACTTCTGCGCTCGGCCCTTCCGGCTGGCTGGTTTA
TTGCTGATAAATCTGGAGCCGGTGAGCGTGGGTCTCGCGGTATCATTGCAGCACTGGGGCCAGATGGTAA
GCCCTCCCGTATCGTAGTTATCTACACGACGGGGAGTCAGGCAACTATGGATGAACGAAATAGACAGATC
GCTGAGATAGGTGCCTCACTGATTAAGCATTGGTAACTGTCAGACCAAGTTTACTCATATATACTTTAGA
TTGATTTAAAACTTCATTTTTAATTTAAAAGGATCTAGGTGAAGATCCTTTTTGATAATCTCATGACCAA
AATCCCTTAACGTGAGTTTTCGTTCCACTGAGCGTCAGACCCCGTAGAAAAGATCAAAGGATCTTCTTGA
GATCCTTTTTTTCTGCGCGTAATCTGCTGCTTGCAAACAAAAAAACCACCGCTACCAGCGGTGGTTTGTT
TGCCGGATCAAGAGCTACCAACTCTTTTTCCGAAGGTAACTGGCTTCAGCAGAGCGCAGATACCAAATAC
TGTCCTTCTAGTGTAGCCGTAGTTAGGCCACCACTTCAAGAACTCTGTAGCACCGCCTACATACCTCGCT
CTGCTAATCCTGTTACCAGTGGCTGCTGCCAGTGGCGATAAGTCGTGTCTTACCGGGTTGGACTCAAGAC
GATAGTTACCGGATAAGGCGCAGCGGTCGGGCTGAACGGGGGGTTCGTGCACACAGCCCAGCTTGGAGCG
AACGACCTACACCGAACTGAGATACCTACAGCGTGAGCTATGAGAAAGCGCCACGCTTCCCGAAGGGAGA
AAGGCGGACAGGTATCCGGTAAGCGGCAGGGTCGGAACAGGAGAGCGCACGAGGGAGCTTCCAGGGGGAA
ACGCCTGGTATCTTTATAGTCCTGTCGGGTTTCGCCACCTCTGACTTGAGCGTCGATTTTTGTGATGCTC
GTCAGGGGGGCGGAGCCTATGGAAAAACGCCAGCAACGCGGCCTTTTTACGGTTCCTGGCCTTTTGCTGG
CCTTTTGCTCACATGTTCTTTCCTGCGTTATCCCCTGATTCTGTGGATAACCGTATTACCGCCTTTGAGT
GAGCTGATACCGCTCGCCGCAGCCGAACGACCGAGCGCAGCGAGTCAGTGAGCGAGGAAGCGGAAGAGCG
CCTGATGCGGTATTTTCTCCTTACGCATCTGTGCGGTATTTCACACCGCAATGGTGCACTCTCAGTACAA
TCTGCTCTGATGCCGCATAGTTAAGCCAGTATACACTCCGCTATCGCTACGTGACTGGGTCATGGCTGCG
CCCCGACACCCGCCAACACCCGCTGACGCGCCCTGACGGGCTTGTCTGCTCCCGGCATCCGCTTACAGAC
AAGCTGTGACCGTCTCCGGGAGCTGCATGTGTCAGAGGTTTTCACCGTCATCACCGAAACGCGCGAGGCA
GCTGCGGTAAAGCTCATCAGCGTGGTCGTGAAGCGATTCACAGATGTCTGCCTGTTCATCCGCGTCCAGC
TCGTTGAGTTTCTCCAGAAGCGTTAATGTCTGGCTTCTGATAAAGCGGGCCATGTTAAGGGCGGTTTTTT
CCTGTTTGGTCACTGATGCCTCCGTGTAAGGGGGATTTCTGTTCATGGGGGTAATGATACCGATGAAACG
AGAGAGGATGCTCACGATACGGGTTACTGATGATGAACATGCCCGGTTACTGGAACGTTGTGAGGGTAAA
CAACTGGCGGTATGGATGCGGCGGGACCAGAGAAAAATCACTCAGGGTCAATGCCAGCGCTTCGTTAATA
CAGATGTAGGTGTTCCACAGGGTAGCCAGCAGCATCCTGCGATGCAGATCCGGAACATAATGGTGCAGGG
CGCTGACTTCCGCGTTTCCAGACTTTACGAAACACGGAAACCGAAGACCATTCATGTTGTTGCTCAGGTC
GCAGACGTTTTGCAGCAGCAGTCGCTTCACGTTCGCTCGCGTATCGGTGATTCATTCTGCTAACCAGTAA
GGCAACCCCGCCAGCCTAGCCGGGTCCTCAACGACAGGAGCACGATCATGCGCACCCGTGGCCAGGACCC
AACGCTGCCCGAGATGCGCCGCGTGCGGCTGCTGGAGATGGCGGACGCGATGGATATGTTCTGCCAAGGG
TTGGTTTGCGCATTCACAGTTCTCCGCAAGAATTGATTGGCTCCAATTCTTGGAGTGGTGAATCCGTTAG
CGAGGTGCCGCCGGCTTCCATTCAGGTCGAGGTGGCCCGGCTCCATGCACCGCGACGCAACGCGGGGAGG
CAGACAAGGTATAGGGCGGCGCCTACAATCCATGCCAACCCGTTCCATGTGCTCGCCGAGGCGGCATAAA
TCGCCGTGACGATCAGCGGTCCAATGATCGAAGTTAGGCTGGTAAGAGCCGCGAGCGATCCTTGAAGCTG
TCCCTGATGGTCGTCATCTACCTGCCTGGACAGCATGGCCTGCAACGCGGGCATCCCGATGCCGCCGGAA
GCGAGAAGAATCATAATGGGGAAGGCCATCCAGCCTCGCGTCGCGAACGCCAGCAAGACGTAGCCCAGCG
CGTCGGCCGCCATGCCGGCGATAATGGCCTGCTTCTCGCCGAAACGTTTGGTGGCGGGACCAGTGACGAA
GGCTTGAGCGAGGGCGTGCAAGATTCCGAATACCGCAAGCGACAGGCCGATCATCGTCGCGCTCCAGCGA
AAGCGGTCCTCGCCGAAAATGACCCAGAGCGCTGCCGGCACCTGTCCTACGAGTTGCATGATAAAGAAGA
CAGTCATAAGTGCGGCGACGATAGTCATGCCCCGCGCCCACCGGAAGGAGCTGACTGGGTTGAAGGCTCT
CAAGGGCATCGGTCGATCGACGCTCTCCCTTATGCGACTCCTGCATTAGGAAGCAGCCCAGTAGTAGGTT
GAGGCCGTTGAGCACCGCCGCCGCAAGGAATGGTGCATGCAAGGAGATGGCGCCCAACAGTCCCCCGGCC
ACGGGGCCTGCCACCATACCCACGCCGAAACAAGCGCTCATGAGCCCGAAGTGGCGAGCCCGATCTTCCC
CATCGGTGATGTCGGCGATATAGGCGCCAGCAACCGCACCTGTGGCGCCGGTGATGCCGGCCACGATGCG
TCCGGCGTAGAGGATCGAGATCTCGATCCCGCGAAAT
Features (pLannotate 1.2.2; 17 found; start..end, strand, type, name):
      1..19      +  promoter       T7 promoter: promoter for bacteriophage T7 RNA polymerase
     51..73      +  RBS            RBS: efficient ribosome binding site from bacteriophage T7 gene 10 (Olins and Rangwala, 1989)
     82..101     +  CDS            capTEV™ (fragment): composite tag for in vivo biotinylation, TEV protease cleavage, and 6xHis tagging
    102..121     +  CDS            TEV site (fragment): tobacco etch virus (TEV) protease recognition and cleavage site
    126..893     +  CDS            PRP8 (fragment) (sequence partly withheld): PRP8_YEAST - Also known as DBF3, DNA39, RNA8, SLT21, USA2. Experimental evidence at protein level: Swiss-Prot protein existence level 1. Functions as a scaffold that mediates the ordered assembly of spliceosomal proteins and snRNAs. Required for association of BRR2 with the spliceosomal U5 snRNP, and the subsequent assembly of the U4/U6-U5 tri-snRNP complex. Functions as scaffold that positions spliceosomal U2, U5 and U6 snRNAs at splice sites on pre-mRNA substrates, so that splicing can occur. Interacts with both the 5' and the 3' splice site, as well as the branch region. Has a role in branc
    900..924     -  protein_bind   attB2: mutant version of attB; recombination site for the Gateway® BP reaction BP Clonase™
    945..994     +  CDS            SET1 (fragment): solubility-enhancement tag derived from T7 phage gene 10B
   1002..1049    +  terminator     T7 terminator: transcription terminator for bacteriophage T7 RNA polymerase
   1075..1367    -  CDS            TcR (fragment): tetracycline efflux protein; tet; confers resistance to tetracycline
   1415..1443    -  promoter       tet promoter: E. coli promoter for tetracycline efflux protein gene
   1556..1660    +  promoter       AmpR promoter: bla
   1661..2521    +  CDS            AmpR: β-lactamase; bla; confers resistance to ampicillin, carbenicillin, and related antibiotics
   2692..3280    +  rep_origin     ori: high-copy-number ColE1/pMB1/pBR322/pUC origin of replication
   3466..3605    -  misc_feature   bom: basis of mobility region from pBR322
   3707..3898    -  CDS            rop: Rop protein, which maintains plasmids at low copy number; rop
   3915..4295    +  CDS            YPB1_ECOLX: Protein predicted: Swiss-Prot protein existence level 4. From Escherichia coli.
   4537..5441    -  CDS            TcR (fragment): tetracycline efflux protein; tet; confers resistance to tetracycline
