[The description below was written by a language model from this plasmid's Addgene catalogue record and pLannotate feature annotations shown in this document.]
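Description:
pSL14 - Prp8 2142–2398 is a bacterial expression plasmid of about 5.5 kb for producing a C-terminal fragment of the Saccharomyces cerevisiae splicing factor Prp8 in E. coli. The catalogue lists pDEST15, a Gateway destination vector, as the backbone, with the insert introduced by Gateway cloning. The annotated sequence shows a pBR322-type scaffold: a ColE1/pMB1 origin together with the bom mobility region and the rop gene, which normally moderates copy number (the record gives copy number as unknown). β-Lactamase expressed from its own promoter provides ampicillin selection. The tetracycline resistance gene is present only as fragments, so it is presumably not a usable marker.

The expression cassette begins with a T7 promoter and the phage T7 gene 10 ribosome binding site, so transcription depends on a host that supplies T7 RNA polymerase. A short N-terminal leader follows, annotated as a 6xHis-containing tag fragment and a TEV protease site fragment. This fits the catalogued N-terminal 6xHis tag and suggests the tag can be removed after purification. pDEST15 is generally known as a GST-fusion vector, but the feature table shows no GST coding sequence and the record lists only the His tag. The PRP8 fragment spans 768 nt and encodes only the Jab1 domain; the mutation field gives residues 2143–2398, whereas the plasmid name gives 2142–2398. An attB2 site left by recombination lies downstream, followed by the T7 terminator.

The stated purpose is protein expression. The associated publication concerns retinitis pigmentosa mutations that impair the ATPase and helicase activity of Brr2, so the purified Jab1 domain was probably used in biochemical assays of Brr2, with which Prp8 associates in the U5 snRNP.
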