Addgene plasmid #90264: pSL14 - Prp8 2142–2398
Purpose: protein expression
Depositing lab: Christine Guthrie. Depositing organization: University of California, San Francisco (UCSF). Publication: Retinitis Pigmentosa Mutations in Bad Response to Refrigeration 2 (Brr2) Impair ATPase and Helicase Activity. Ledoux S, Guthrie C. J Biol Chem. 2016 Jun 3;291(23):11954-65. doi: 10.1074/jbc.M115.710848. Epub 2016 Apr 12. PubMed 27072132.
Backbone
  Vector backbone: pDEST15
  Backbone manufacturer: ThermoFisher Scientific
  Vector type: Bacterial Expression
Growth in bacteria
  Bacterial resistance: Ampicillin, 100 μg/mL
  Growth temperature: 37°C
  Growth strain: DH5alpha
  Copy number: Unknown
Gene/Insert
  Gene/Insert name: PRP8 (alt names: RNA8; SLT21)
  Species: S. cerevisiae (budding yeast)
  Mutation: only Jab1 domain (aa 2143-2398)
  Entrez Gene: PRP8 (a.k.a. YHR165C, DBF3, DNA39, RNA8, SLT21, USA2)
  Promoter: T7
  Tag / fusion protein: N-terminal 6xHis tag (N terminal on insert)
  Cloning method: Gateway Cloning
  Sequencing primers: 5′ T7 forward
Terms and licenses: Academic/Nonprofit Terms; Industry Terms: Not Available to Industry
Depositor comments: Ledoux and Guthrie, JBC, 2016
How to cite: pSL14 - Prp8 2142–2398 was a gift from Christine Guthrie (Addgene plasmid # 90264 ; http://n2t.net/addgene:90264 ; RRID:Addgene_90264)
